>Addgene plasmid #174778 | pZA65 | addgene full sequence | sequence record 344650 | Addgene NGS Result
GGGACACGAAGTGGTTTAAACTATCAGTGTTTGACAGGATATATTGGCGGGTAAACCTAAGAGAAAAGAG
CGTTTATTAGAATAATCGGATATTTAAAAGGGCGTGAAAAGGTTTATCCGTTCGTCCATTTGTATGTGCC
AACCACAGGAACCGTAAAAAGGCCGCGTTGCTGGCGTTTTTCCATAGGCTCCGCCCCCCTGACGAGCATC
ACAAAAATCGACGCTCAAGTCAGAGGTGGCGAAACCCGACAGGACTATAAAGATACCAGGCGTTTCCCCC
TGGAAGCTCCCTCGTGCGCTCTCCTGTTCCGACCCTGCCGCTTACCGGATACCTGTCCGCCTTTCTCCCT
TCGGGAAGCGTGGCGCTTTCTCATAGCTCACGCTGTAGGTATCTCAGTTCGGTGTAGGTCGTTCGCTCCA
AGCTGGGCTGTGTGCACGAACCCCCCGTTCAGCCCGACCGCTGCGCCTTATCCGGTAACTATCGTCTTGA
GTCCAACCCGGTAAGACACGACTTATCGCCACTGGCAGCAGCCACTGGTAACAGGATTAGCAGAGCGAGG
TATGTAGGCGGTGCTACAGAGTTCTTGAAGTGGTGGCCTAACTACGGCTACACTAGAAGGACAGTATTTG
GTATCTGCGCTCTGCTGAAGCCAGTTACCTTCGGAAAAAGAGTTGGTAGCTCTTGATCCGGCAAACAAAC
CACCGCTGGTAGCGGTGGTTTTTTTGTTTGCAAGCAGCAGATTACGCGCAGAAAAAAAGGATCTCAAGAA
GATCCTTTGATCTTTTCTACGGGGTCTGACGCTCAGTGGAACGAAAACTCACGTTAAGGGATTTTGGTCA
TGAGATTATCAAAAAGGATCTTCACCTAGATCCTTTTAAATTAAAAATGAAGTTTTAAATCAATCTAAAG
TATATATGAGTAAACTTGGTCTGACAGCTAAAACAATTCATCCAGTAAAATATAATATTTTATTTTCTCC
CAATCAGGCTTGATCCCCAGTAAGTCAAAAAATAGCTCGACATACTGTTCTTCCCCGATATCCTCCCTGA
TCGACCGGACGCAGAAGGCAATGTCATACCACTTGTCCGCCCTGCCGCTTCTCCCAAGATCAATAAAGCC
ACTTACTTTGCCATCTTTCACAAAGATGTTGCTGTCTCCCAGGTCGCCGTGGGAAAAGACAAGTTCCTCT
TCGGGCTTTTCCGTCTTTAAAAAATCATACAGCTCGCGCGGATCTTTAAATGGAGTGTCCTCTTCCCAGT
TTTCGCAATCCACATCGGCCAGATCGTTATTCAGTAAGTAATCCAATTCGGCTAAGCGGCTGTCTAAGCT
ATTCGTATAGGGACAATCCGATATGTCGATGGAGTGAAAGAGCCTGATGCACTCCGCATACAGCTCGATA
ATCTTTTCAGGGCTTTGTTCATCTTCATACTCTTCCGAGCAAAGGACGCCATCGGCCTCACTCATGAGCA
GATTGCTCCAGCCATCATGCCGTTCAAAGTGCAGGACCTTTGGAACAGGCAGCTTTCCTTCCAGCCATAG
CATCATGTCCTTTTCCCGTTCCACATCATAGGTGGTCCCTTTATACCGGCTGTCCGTCATTTTTAAATAT
AGGTTTTCATTTTCTCCCACCAGCTTATATACCTTAGCAGGAGACATTCCTTCCGTATCTTTTGCGCAGC
GGTATTTTTCGATCAGTTTTTTCAATTCCGGTGATATTCTCATTTTAGCCATACTCTTCCTTTTTCAATA
TTATTGAAGCATTTATCAAGGTTATTGTCTCATGAGCGGATACATATTTGAATGTATTTAGAAAAATAAA
CAAATAGGGGTTCCGCGCACGAATTGGCCAGCGCTGCCATTTTTGGGGTGAGGCCGTTCGCGGCCGAGGG
GCGCAGCCCCTGGGGGGATGGGAGCTCGGTGCCTTGATGTGGGCGCCGGCGGTCGAGTGGCGACGGCGCG
GCTTGTCCGCGCCCTGGTAGATTGCCTGGCCGTAGGCCAGCCATTTTTGAGCGGCCAGCGGCCGCGATAG
GCCGACGCGAAGCGGCGGGGCGTAGGGAGCGCAGCGACCGAAGGGTAGGCGCTTTTTGCAGCTCTTCGGC
TGTGCGCTGGCCAGACAGTTATGCACAGGCCAGGCGGGTTTTAAGAGTTTTAATAAGTTTTAAAGAGTTT
TAGGCGGAAAAATCGCCTTTTTTCTCTTTTATATCAGTCACTTACATGTGTGACCGGTTCCCAATGTACG
GCTTTGGGTTCCCAATGTACGGGTTCCGGTTCCCAATGTACGGCTTTGGGTTCCCAATGTACGTGCTATC
CACAGGAAAGAAGCTTTTTCGACCTTTTTCCCCTGCTAGGGCAATTTGCCCTAGCATCTGCTCCGTACAT
TAGGAACCGGCGGATGCTTCGCCCTCGATCAGGTTGCGGTAGCGCATGACTAGGATCGGGCCAGCCTGCC
CCGCCTCCTCCTTCAAATCGTACTCCGGCAGGTCATTTGACCCGATCAGCTTGCGCACGGTGAAACAGAA
CTTCTTGAACTCTCCGGCGCTGCCACTGCGTTCGTAGATCGTCTTGAACAACCATCTGGCTTCTGCCTTG
CCTGCGGCGCGGCGTGCCAGGCGGTAGAGAAAACGGCCGATGCCGGGATCGATCAAAAAGTAATCGGGGT
GAACCGTCAGCACGTCCGGGTTCTTGCCTTCTGTGATCTCGCGGTACATCCAATCAGCTAGCTCGATCTC
GATGTACTCCGGCCGCCCGGTTTCGCTCTTTACGATCTTGTAGCGGCTAATCAAGGCTTCACCCTCGGAT
ACCGTCACCAGGCGGCCGTTCTTGGCCTTCTTCGTACGCTGCATGGCAACGTGCGTGGTGTTTAACCGAA
TGCAGGTTTCTACCAGGTCGTCTTTCTGCTTTCCGCCATCGGCTCGCCGGCAGAACTTGAGTACGTCCGC
AACGTGTGGACGGAACACGCGGCCGGGCTTGTCTCCCTTCCCTTCCCGGTATCGGTTCATGGATTCGGTT
AGATGGGAAACCGCCATCAGTACCAGGTCGTAATCCCACACACTGGCCATGCCGGCCGGCCCTGCGGAAA
CCTCTACGTGCCCGTCTGGAAGCTCGTAGCGGATCACCTCGCCAGCTCGTCGGTCACGCTTCGACAGACG
GAAAACGGCCACGTCCATGATGCTGCGACTATCGCGGGTGCCCACGTCATAGAGCATCGGAACGAAAAAA
TCTGGTTGCTCGTCGCCCTTGGGCGGCTTCCTAATCGACGACGCACCGGCTGCCGGCGGTTGCCGGGATT
CTTTGCGGATTCGATCAGCGGCCGCTTGCCACGATTCACCGGGGCGTGCTTCTGCCTCGATGCGTTGCCG
CTGGGCGGCCTGCGCGGCCTTCAACTTCTCCACCAGGTCATCACCCAGCGCCGCGCCGATTTGTACCGGG
CCGGATGGTTTGCGACCGCTCACGCCGATTCCTCGGGCTTGGGGGTTCCAGTGCCATTGCAGGGCCGGCA
GACAACCCAGCCGCTTACGCCTGGCCAACCGCCCGTTCCTCCACACATGGGGCATTCCACGGCGTCGGTG
CCTGGTTGTTCTTGATTTTCCATGCCGCCTCCTTTAGCCGCTAAAATTCATCTACTCATTTATTCATTTG
CTCATTTACTCTGGTAGCTGCGCGATGTATTCAGATAGCAGCTCGGTAATGGTCTTGCCTTGGCGTACCG
CGTACATCTTCAGCTTGGTGTGATCCTCCGCCGGCAACTGAAAGTTGACCCGCTTCATGGCTGGCGTGTC
TGCCAGGCTGGCCAACGTTGCAGCCTTGCTGCTGCGTGCGCTCGGACGGCCGGCACTTAGCGTGTTTGTG
CTTTTGCTCATTTTCTCTTTACCTCATTAACTCAAATGAGTTTTGATTTAATTTCAGCGGCCAGCGCCTG
GACCTCGCGGGCAGCGTCGCCCTCGGGTTCTGATTCAAGAACGGTTGTGCCGGCGGCGGCAGTGCCTGGG
TAGCTCACGCGCTGCGTGATACGGGACTCAAGAATGGGCAGCTCGTACCCGGCCAGCGCCTCGGCAACCT
CACCGCCGATGCGCGTGCCTTTGATCGCCCGCGACACGACAAAGGCCGCTTGTAGCCTTCCATCCGTGAC
CTCAATGCGCTGCTTAACCAGCTCCACCAGGTCGGCGGTGGCCCATATGTCGTAAGGGCTTGGCTGCACC
GGAATCAGCACGAAGTCGGCTGCCTTGATCGCGGACACAGCCAAGTCCGCCGCCTGGGGCGCTCCGTCGA
TCACTACGAAGTCGCGCCGGCCGATGGCCTTCACGTCGCGGTCAATCGTCGGGCGGTCGATGCCGACAAC
GGTTAGCGGTTGATCTTCCCGCACGGCCGCCCAATCGCGGGCACTGCCCTGGGGATCGGAATCGACTAAC
AGAACATCGGCCCCGGCGAGTTGCAGGGCGCGGGCTAGATGGGTTGCGATGGTCGTCTTGCCTGACCCGC
CTTTCTGGTTAAGTACAGCGATAACCTTCATGCGTTCCCCTTGCGTATTTGTTTATTTACTCATCGCATC
ATATACGCAGCGACCGCATGACGCAAGCTGTTTTACTCAAATACACATCACCTTTTTAGACGGCGGCGCT
CGGTTTCTTCAGCGGCCAAGCTGGCCGGCCAGGCCGCCAGCTTGGCATCAGACAAACCGGCCAGGATTTC
ATGCAGCCGCACGGCTGATGGGCTGCCTGTATCGAGTGGTGATTTTGTGCCGAGCTGCCGGTCGGGGAGC
TGTTGGCTGGCTGGTGGCAGGATATATTGTGGTGTAAACAAATTGACGCTTAGACAACTTAATAACACAT
TGCGGACGTTTTTAATGTACTGGGGTGGATGCAGTGGGCCCCACTCTGTGTGCCGAATTCGGATCCGGAG
AGCGGAGAATTAAGGGAGTCACGTTATGACCCCCGCCGATGACGCGGGACAAGCCGTTTTACGTTTGGAA
CTGACAGAACCGCAACGTTGAAGGAGCCACTCAGCCGCGGGTTTCTGGAGTTTAATGAGCTAAGCACATA
CGTCAGAAACCATTATTGCGCGTTCAAAAGTCGCCTAAGGTCACTATCAGCTAGCAAATATTTCTTGTCA
AAAATGCTCCACTGACGTTCCATAAATTCCCCTCGGTATCCAATTAGAGTCTCATATTCACTCTCAATCC
AAATAATCTGCACCGGATCTGGATCGTTTCGCATGATTGAACAAGATGGATTGCACGCAGGTTCTCCGGC
CGCTTGGGTGGAGAGGCTATTCGGCTATGACTGGGCACAACAGACAATCGGCTGCTCTGATGCCGCCGTG
TTCCGGCTGTCAGCGCAGGGGCGCCCGGTTCTTTTTGTCAAGACCGACCTGTCCGGTGCCCTGAATGAAC
TCCAGGACGAGGCAGCGCGGCTATCGTGGCTGGCCACGACGGGCGTTCCTTGCGCAGCTGTGCTCGACGT
TGTCACTGAAGCGGGAAGGGACTGGCTGCTATTGGGCGAAGTGCCGGGGCAGGATCTCCTGTCATCTCAC
CTTGCTCCTGCCGAGAAAGTATCCATCATGGCTGATGCAATGCGGCGGCTGCATACGCTTGATCCGGCTA
CCTGCCCATTCGACCACCAAGCGAAACATCGCATCGAGCGAGCACGTACTCGGATGGAAGCCGGTCTTGT
CGATCAGGATGATCTGGACGAAGAGCATCAGGGGCTCGCGCCAGCCGAACTGTTCGCCAGGCTCAAGGCG
CGTATGCCCGACGGCGAGGATCTCGTCGTGACTCATGGCGATGCCTGCTTGCCGAATATCATGGTGGAAA
ATGGCCGCTTTTCTGGATTCATCGACTGTGGCCGGCTGGGTGTGGCGGACCGCTATCAGGACATAGCGTT
GGCTACCCGTGATATTGCTGAAGAGCTTGGCGGCGAATGGGCTGACCGCTTCCTCGTGCTTTACGGTATC
GCCGCTCCCGATTCGCAGCGCATCGCCTTCTATCGCCTTCTTGACGAGTTCTTCTGAGCGGGTCTGGATC
TAGAGTCAAGCAGATCGTTCAAACATTTGGCAATAAAGTTTCTTAAGATTGAATCCTGTTGCCGGTCTTG
CGATGATTATCATATAATTTCTGTTGAATTACGTTAAGCATGTAATAATTAACATGTAATGCATGACGTT
ATTTATGAGATGGGTTTTTATGATTAGAGTCCCGCAATTATACATTTAATACGCGATAGAAAACAAAATA
TAGCGCGCAAACTAGGATAAATTATCGCGCGCGGTGTCATCTATGTTACTAGATCGACGCTGCAAGAATT
CAAGCTTGGAGGAATTCCAATCCCACAAAAATCTGAGCTTAACAGCACAGTTGCTCCTCTCAGAGCAGAA
TCGGGTATTCAACACCCTCATATCAACTACTACGTTGTGTATAACGGTCCACATGCCGGTATATACGATG
ACTGGGGTTGTACAAAGGCGGCAACAAACGGCGTTCCCGGAGTTGCACACAAGAAATTTGCCACTATTAC
AGAGGCAAGAGCAGCAGCTGACGCGTACACAACAAGTCAGCAAACAGACAGGTTGAACTTCATCCCCAAA
GGAGAAGCTCAACTCAAGCCCAAGAGCTTTGCTAAGGCCCTAACAAGCCCACCAAAGCAAAAAGCCCACT
GGCTCACGCTAGGAACCAAAAGGCCCAGCAGTGATCCAGCCCCAAAAGAGATCTCCTTTGCCCCGGAGAT
TACAATGGACGATTTCCTCTATCTTTACGATCTAGGAAGGAAGTTCGAAGGTGAAGGTGACGACACTATG
TTCACCACTGATAATGAGAAGGTTAGCCTCTTCAATTTCAGAAAGAATGCTGACCCACAGATGGTTAGAG
AGGCCTACGCAGCAAGTCTCATCAAGACGATCTACCCGAGTAACAATCTCCAGGAGATCAAATACCTTCC
CAAGAAGGTTAAAGATGCAGTCAAAAGATTCAGGACTAATTGCATCAAGAACACAGAGAAAGACATATTT
CTCAAGATCAGAAGTACTATTCCAGTATGGACGATTCAAGGCTTGCTTCATAAACCAAGGCAAGTAATAG
AGATTGGAGTCTCTAAAAAGGTAGTTCCTACTGAATCTAAGGCCATGCATGGAGTCTAAGATTCAAATCG
AGGATCTAACAGAACTCGCCGTCAAGACTGGCGAACAGTTCATACAGAGTCTTTTACGACTCAATGACAA
GAAGAAAATCTTCGTCAACATGGTGGAGCACGACACTCTGGTCTACTCCAAAAATGTCAAAGATACAGTC
TCAGAAGATCAAAGGGCTATTGAGACTTTTCAACAAAGGATAATTTCGGGAAACCTCCTCGGATTCCATT
GCCCAGCTATCTGTCACTTCATCGAAAGGACAGTAGAAAAGGAAGGTGGCTCCTACAAATGCCATCATTG
CGATAAAGGAAAGGCTATCATTCAAGATCTCTCTGCCGACAGTGGTCCCAAAGATGGACCCCCACCCACG
AGGAGCATCGTGGAAAAAGAAGAGGTTCCAACCACGTCTACAAAGCAAGTGGATTGATGTGACATCTCCA
CTGACGTAAGGGATGACGCACAATCCCACTATCCTTCGCAAGACCCTTCCTCTATATAAGGAAGTTCATT
TCATTTGGAGAGGACACGCTCGAGTATAAGAGCTCATTTTTACAACAATTACCAACAACAACAAACAACA
AACAACATTACAATTACATTTACAATTATCGATACAATGGTTGATGCTGTTGTTACAGTTTTTCTTGAAA
AGCTTCTTCATGTTCTTACTGAAGAATCTAGATTTTTGACTAAGTATAGACAACAGTTCGAGAAGCTTAA
GAACGAACTTCTTTTCATGCAGTCTTTCCTTAAGGACGCTGAAAGACTTAAAAGAAAGAATAACACTTTG
AAGGGTGTGATGTCTTGCCTTAGGGACTTGATCTTCGAGGCTGAGGAGATCTTGGAGGATTGCCAGAACC
AGTCTGCTGACTCTGATAGAGCTACTACTTGCTTCCACCCTAAGAGGTTGTCTCTTAGGCACCAGACTGG
AAAGTGTCTTGCAAAGATTAATGATAGGATTTCTGAAATTAAGCAGAATATTTCTACATATCTTGGTGTG
CCTCTTTTGGAGGAGGGTTCTATGGAGGCTCACAATAACCTTATGTCTAGATGGACATCTTCCCTTTATG
ACCACACTCAGGTAGTTGGTTTGGAAGGTGACACTGAGAAGATAAAGGATTGGCTATTTGAAGCAAGAGA
TGGTTTACTTACCATTGCATTTGTGGGTATGGGAGGACTTGGTAAAACCACTCTTGCTCAGAAAGTTTTC
AATGACAAAAGGGTGGAGGATCACTTGGAGAGGAGGATTTGGGTGTCTGTTTCTCAAACATTTACTGAGG
AACAAGTCATGAGAAGCATATTGAGGAGTTTAGGAGATGCATGTGTTGGTGATGACCAGTGTGAACTGTT
AAGAAAAATAAACCAGTACCTTTTGGGAAAGAGGTTTTTGATTGTTATGGATGATGTTTGGAGCTGGGAC
AATGCCTGGTGGCAAAAAATCTATACTGGACTGCCCAAAGGAAATGGGAGCACTGTTATTGTAACAACGA
GAAATGAGCTAGTCGCTCGCAAGATGGGAGTTACAGAAGCAAGAATACATTGGCCAAAATTCCTCAATGA
GCACTACAGTTGGTTACTATTCCGGAAGATTGCATTTGCAGGAAGTGCAGGTGAATGCCATTTCCCCGAG
TTGGAGGACGTGGGAAAGGAGATTGTGGAAAAATGCAAGGGACTTCCTTTAGCAATCAAAGCAGTAGGAG
GAGTGATGCTTTGCAAGCCATCTTACTATCACGAATGGAGGCGTATTTCAAATCATTTCCGTGATGAATT
GAAAGAAAATGATGACTCAGTGATGGCCTCACTACAGTTGAGCTATGATGAACTCCCTCCTTACTTGAAA
TCCTGTTTCCTCTGTTTTTCACTCTTTCCTGAGGATTGTGTCATACCAAAAGACCAACTGATCCGTTGGT
GGATTGGAGAAGGTTTCATACCTCTGAGAAGTGGTAGGTTATCGACTGAAGTGGGAGAAGATTGTTTCTC
ACAACTATCCAATCGGTGTTTGATAGAAGTTGTTGATAAGGCTTACAATGGTGTGATCCACACATGCAAA
ATGCATGACATGGTTCGTGACTTGGTGATCAAATTAGCCGAGGATGATGCATTTTTCACCCCAGCTGATG
CAACTTGTCGGCATTTGGGTATTAAGAGTGAGATGAATTGGAAGCAACTATTGAGCAATCAAAAATTACG
AGCACTGCTAACAACCACCAAGAGTGGTGAAGTTAACAAAATCCATTCCGACATTGCCAAGAAGCTGTGC
AAGAGTCGACACCTCCAAGTATTGGATCTGTCAAAATCAATTTTCGATGTGCCTCTTTCAAGTTTGTTGG
AAGGAATTGGATCTGCTAAGCAGCTCACTTATCTCAGTTTAAGCAATACACATCCAATGATTGGAGTTCC
AGCTTCCATATCCAAGCTTGAAAAATTACAGATTTTGGATTTCAGCTATTGCCAAAATATGAAAATGCTC
CCCTCTTGCGTTCTGACATTTGAGGAACTTGCTGTTTTGGATGTGAACAACTGTGGTTCCCTTGAGTACC
TTCCAAAAGGATTAAGTAGGCTTTCCAATCTTCAAGTATTGCTTGGGTTTAAGCCTGCAAAATTAAGCCA
ACCAGGAGGTTGTCGTATTGCTGAGCTCAGAAGCCTGACTCGACTCAGAACTCTCAGTTTAAGACTAACC
GAAAATGAGGAGATTGGAGACGATGAGGGGAACGCACTGGTAGATCTCCAAGAACTTCAATTTTTAACAA
TAAGTTGCTTTGGCAGTCAAGATAATGGACTTGCGACAAAACTTGGTAGACTTTATCCTCCACGACAACT
CCACGAGCTGATTCTCAAATTTTATCCAAGTAAGACAAGTCCTGAATGGCTTAACCCCAATCTCTCCCCC
ATGTTGCGATATTTATCAATCATCTCTGGTGATATTACACAAATGCACGAGAACTTCTGGGGTGATGGTA
GTACTGCTTGGAAAATTGAGGGCTTAATGTTGGAATCTTTATCGGATTTGAGATTGGAATGGTCAGCAAT
GCATCAAGTCATGCCTTCGTTAAGAATACTCAAGGTTAGCTGGTGCCCTGAGTTGGAGTCATTTCCAATT
GAAGATGCAGGGTTTAGAGGGGGTCTATGGAAGAAGGAAGAACATAGGAACGGTTCGATGGTGAGCAAGG
GCGAGGAGCTGTTCACCGGGGTGGTGCCCATCCTGGTCGAGCTGGACGGCGACGTAAACGGCCACAAGTT
CAGCGTGTCCGGCGAGGGCGAGGGCGATGCCACCTACGGCAAGCTGACCCTGAAGTTCATCTGCACCACC
GGCAAGCTGCCCGTGCCCTGGCCCACCCTCGTGACCACCCTGACCTACGGCGTGCAGTGCTTCAGCCGCT
ACCCCGACCACATGAAGCAGCACGACTTCTTCAAGTCCGCCATGCCCGAAGGCTACGTCCAGGAGCGCAC
CATCTTCTTCAAGGACGACGGCAACTACAAGACCCGCGCCGAGGTGAAGTTCGAGGGCGACACCCTGGTG
AACAGCATCGAGCTGAAGGGCATCGACTTCAAGGAGGACGGCAACATCCTGGGGCACAAGCTGGAGTACA
ACTACAACAGCCACAACGTCTATATCATGGCCGACAAGCAGAAGAACGGCATCAAGGTGAACTTCAAGAT
CCGCCACAACATCGAGGACGGCAGCGTGCAGCTCGCCGACCACTACCAGCAGAACACCCCCATCGGCGAC
GGCCCCGTGCTGCTGCCCGACAACCACTACCTGAGCACCCAGTCCGCCCTGAGCAAAGACCCCAACGAGA
AGCGCGATCACATGGTCCTGCTGGAGTTCGTGACCGCCGCCGGGATCACTCTCGGCATGGACGAGCTGTA
CAAGTGAGCTTGTCCTGCTTTAATGAGATATGCGAGAAGCCTATGATCGCATGATATTTGCTTTCAATTC
TGTTGTGCACGTTGTAAAAAACCTGAGCATGTGTAGCTCAGATCCTTACCGCCGGTTTCGGTTCATTCTA
ATGAATATATCACCCGTTACTATCGTATTTTTATGAATAATATTCTCCGTTCAATTTACTGATTGTACCC
TACTACTTATATGTACAATATTAAAATGAAAACAATATATTGTGCTGAATAGGTTTATAGCGACATCTAT
GATAGAGCGCCACAATAACAAACAATTGCGTTTTATTATTACAAATCCAATTTTAAAAAAAGCGGCAGAA
CCGGTCAAACCTAAAAGACTGATTACATAAATCTTATTCAAATTTCAAAAGTGCCCCAGGGGCTAGTATC
TACGACACACCGAGCGGCGAACTAATAACGCTCACTGAAGGGAACTCCGGTTCCCCGCCGGCGCGCATGG
GTGAGATTCCTTGAAGTTGAGTATTGGCCGTCCGCTCTACCGAAAGTTACGGGCACCATTCAACCCGGTC
CAGCACGGCGGCCGGGTAACCGACTTGCTGCCCCGAGAATTATGCAGCATTTTTTTGGTGTATGTGGGCC
CCAAATGAAGTGCAGGTCAAACCTTGACAGTGACGACAAATCGTTGGGCGGGTCCAGGGCGAATTTTGCG
ACAACATGTCGAGGCTCAGCAGGACCGCTACTAGAGGATGCACATGTGACCGA
Features (pLannotate 1.2.2; 19 found; start..end, strand, type, name):
     32..56      +  misc_feature   RB T-DNA repeat: right border repeat from nopaline C58 T-DNA
    179..767     -  rep_origin     ori: high-copy-number ColE1/pMB1/pBR322/pUC origin of replication
    938..1732    -  CDS            KanR: aminoglycoside phosphotransferase; aphA-3; confers resistance to kanamycin
   1733..1837    -  promoter       AmpR promoter: bla
   1854..1914    -  rep_origin     oriV (fragment): incP origin of replication
   2120..2314    -  rep_origin     pVS1 oriV: origin of replication for the Pseudomonas plasmid pVS1 (Heeb et al., 2000)
   2380..3453    -  CDS            pVS1 RepA: replication protein from the Pseudomonas plasmid pVS1 (Heeb et al., 2000)
   3882..4511    -  CDS            pVS1 StaA: stability protein from the Pseudomonas plasmid pVS1 (Heeb et al., 2000)
   4775..4799    +  misc_feature   LB T-DNA repeat: left border repeat from nopaline C58 T-DNA
   5009..5192    +  promoter       NOS promoter: nopaline synthase promoter NOS promoter
   5213..6004    +  CDS            neo: KKA2_KLEPN - Also known as kan, nptII. Experimental evidence at protein level: Swiss-Prot protein existence level 1. Resistance to kanamycin, neomycin, paromomycin, ribostamycin, butirosin and gentamicin B. From Klebsiella pneumoniae.
   6033..6285    +  terminator     NOS terminator: nopaline synthase terminator and poly(A) signal
   6311..7117    +  CDS            IBMP_CAMVB (fragment): Experimental evidence at protein level: Swiss-Prot protein existence level 1. Enhances the ribosomal termination-reinitiation event leading to the translation of major open reading frames on the polycistronic viral RNAs. From Cauliflower mosaic virus (strain Bari 1) (CaMV).
   7301..7646    +  promoter       CaMV 35S promoter: strong constitutive promoter from cauliflower mosaic virus
   7598..7644    +  promoter       minimal CaMV 35S promoter: minimal 35S promoter from cauliflower mosaic virus
   7675..7728    +  misc_feature   TMV Ω: translational enhancer from the tobacco mosaic virus 5'-leader sequence (Gallie et al., 1988)
   7737..10256   +  CDS            RPP13L4: R13L4_ARATH - Also known as ZAR1 From Arabidopsis thaliana (Mouse-ear cress).
  10278..10997   +  CDS            EBFP: enhanced blue variant of GFP mammalian codon-optimized
  11005..11712   +  terminator     OCS terminator: octopine synthase terminator
