[The description below was written by a language model from this plasmid's Addgene catalogue record and pLannotate feature annotations shown in this document.]
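Description:
pZA65 is a plant expression binary vector built on the pICH86988 backbone and intended for Agrobacterium-mediated delivery of a T-DNA into plants, with the stated purpose of in planta gene expression. The backbone carries a high-copy ColE1/pUC-type origin for propagation in E. coli. It also carries the pVS1 replication origin with its RepA replication and StaA stability genes, which maintain the plasmid in Agrobacterium. An incP oriV fragment is annotated as well. Bacterial selection is by kanamycin, through an aphA-3 aminoglycoside phosphotransferase gene driven by the bla promoter.

Two cassettes lie between the nopaline-type left and right T-DNA border repeats. The first is a plant selection marker: nptII (neo) under the nopaline synthase promoter and terminator, which confers kanamycin resistance on transformed plant cells. The second is the expression unit for the insert, NbZAR1syn-eGFP. The name suggests a synthetic version of the wild-type Nicotiana benthamiana ZAR1 coding sequence, here carrying a C-terminal eGFP fusion. It is driven by the strong constitutive CaMV 35S promoter, followed by the tobacco mosaic virus Ω leader as a translational enhancer, and terminated by the octopine synthase terminator.

The automated annotation labels the ZAR1 open reading frame by its Arabidopsis homologue (RPP13L4/ZAR1) and calls the fluorescent protein EBFP. These labels most likely reflect closest database matches, and the catalogue entry specifies the N. benthamiana gene and eGFP. The CaMV coding fragment annotated upstream of the 35S promoter is probably extended viral promoter sequence rather than an expressed gene.

ZAR1 is an NLR immune receptor that forms the resistosome complex. The associated publication describes a vector system for studying the ZAR1 resistosome in N. benthamiana, and this fluorescently tagged receptor construct is part of that system.
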