Addgene plasmid #174778: pZA65
Purpose: In planta gene expression
Depositing lab: Sophien Kamoun. Depositing organization: Sainsbury Laboratory, Norwich. Publication: A vector system for fast-forward studies of the HOPZ-ACTIVATED RESISTANCE1 (ZAR1) resistosome in the model plant Nicotiana benthamiana. Harant A, Pai H, Sakai T, Kamoun S, Adachi H. Plant Physiol. 2022 Jan 20;188(1):70-80. doi: 10.1093/plphys/kiab471. PubMed 34633454.
Backbone
  Vector backbone: pICH86988
  Backbone manufacturer: https://www.addgene.org/48076/
  Vector type: Plant Expression
Growth in bacteria
  Bacterial resistance: Kanamycin, 50 μg/mL
  Growth temperature: 37°C
  Growth strain: DH5alpha
  Copy number: High Copy
Gene/Insert
  Gene/Insert name: GG_NbZAR1syn-eGFP, Kmr plant selection marker
  Species: N. benthamiana
  Mutation: WT
  Tag / fusion protein: eGFP (C terminal on insert)
  Cloning method: Restriction Enzyme; 5′ cloning site unknown (unknown if destroyed)
Terms and licenses: Academic/Nonprofit Terms; Industry Terms: Not Available to Industry
How to cite: pZA65 was a gift from Sophien Kamoun (Addgene plasmid # 174778 ; http://n2t.net/addgene:174778 ; RRID:Addgene_174778)
